Addgene plasmid #194936: LV TRE-GFP-TMD-DLL1
Purpose: LV construct encoding GFP-TMD-DLL1 ligand under dox-inducible TRE promoter and containing a PGK-rtTA-M2-IRES-Puro regulator/resistance marker cassette.
Depositing lab: John Ngo. Depositing organization: Boston University Main Campus. Publication: Tension-tuned receptors for synthetic mechanotransduction and intercellular force detection. Sloas DC, Tran JC, Marzilli AM, Ngo JT. Nat Biotechnol. 2023 Jan 16. doi: 10.1038/s41587-022-01638-y. PubMed 36646932.
Backbone
  Vector backbone: n/a
  Vector type: Lentiviral
  Selectable markers: Puromycin
Growth in bacteria
  Bacterial resistance: Ampicillin, 100 μg/mL
  Growth temperature: 30°C
  Growth strain: NEB Stable
  Copy number: Low Copy
Gene/Insert
  Gene/Insert name: eGFP-(PDGFR)TMD-rDLL1 ICD (WT)
Terms and licenses: Academic/Nonprofit Terms; Industry Terms: Not Available to Industry
How to cite: LV TRE-GFP-TMD-DLL1 was a gift from John Ngo (Addgene plasmid # 194936 ; http://n2t.net/addgene:194936 ; RRID:Addgene_194936)
