[The description below was written by a language model from this plasmid's Addgene catalogue record and pLannotate feature annotations shown in this document.]
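Description:
LV TRE-GFP-TMD-DLL1 is a self-inactivating HIV-1-based lentiviral transfer plasmid of about 10.7 kb; the record does not name a parental backbone. An RSV promoter drives a truncated 5' LTR to produce the viral genomic RNA, which carries the Ψ packaging signal with a gag fragment, the Rev response element, the cPPT/CTS, a WPRE and a ΔU3 3' LTR followed by an SV40 poly(A) signal. These features are typical of a third-generation design, in which packaging functions are supplied in trans. In bacteria the plasmid is maintained through a ColE1/pUC-type origin and ampicillin resistance. The catalogue lists it as low copy, to be grown in a recombination-reducing strain, as is common for LTR-containing vectors. An f1 ori and an SV40 ori are also present.

The payload is an all-in-one Tet-On system. A tetracycline response element with seven tetO repeats, fused to a minimal CMV promoter, drives a synthetic membrane-anchored ligand. This ligand consists of a short fragment matching a mouse Ig kappa chain (probably a secretion leader), EGFP as the extracellular domain, a transmembrane segment from PDGFR beta, and the wild-type intracellular domain of rat DLL1. Downstream, a human PGK promoter constitutively expresses the reverse transactivator (rtTA-M2 in the catalogue, annotated as rtTA-Advanced), linked by an EMCV IRES to puromycin N-acetyltransferase. Transduced cells can therefore be selected with puromycin, and they express the ligand only when doxycycline is added. In native DLL1, the intracellular domain mediates the endocytosis that generates pulling force on Notch receptors. Consistent with the associated study on tension-tuned synthetic receptors, the construct appears intended to make "sender" cells that display GFP as a force-delivering ligand for GFP-recognising mechanosensitive receptors on neighbouring cells.
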