Features (pLannotate 1.2.2; 35 found; start..end, strand, type, name):
     32..212     +  LTR            5' LTR (truncated): truncated 5' long terminal repeat (LTR) from HIV-1
    259..384     +  misc_feature   HIV-1 Ψ: packaging signal of human immunodeficiency virus type 1
    368..731     +  CDS            HIV-1 gag (fragment): gag protein from human immunodeficiency virus 1; gag
    877..1110    +  misc_feature   RRE: The Rev response element (RRE) of HIV-1 allows for Rev-dependent mRNA export from the nucleus to the cytoplasm.
   1487..1587    +  CDS            Rev (fragment): human immunodeficiency virus 1 (HIV-1) Rev protein; rev; enhances nuclear export of unspliced and incompletely spliced viral mRNAs
   1606..1723    +  misc_feature   cPPT/CTS: central polypurine tract and central termination sequence of HIV-1
   1756..2026    +  protein_bind   tetracycline response element: contains seven copies of the tetracycline operator tetO tetracycline repressor TetR
   2037..2054    +  misc_feature   MCS (fragment): pUC18/19 multiple cloning site
   2059..2097    +  promoter       minimal CMV promoter: human cytomegalovirus (CMV) immediate early promoter
   2191..2222    +  misc_feature   MCS (fragment): pUC18/19 multiple cloning site
   2276..2344    +  CDS            KV3A6_MOUSE (fragment): Experimental evidence at protein level: Swiss-Prot protein existence level 1. From Mus musculus (Mouse).
   2339..3055    +  CDS            EGFP: EGFP is a basic (constitutively fluorescent) green fluorescent protein published in 1996, derived from Aequorea victoria. It is reported to be a rapidly-maturing weak dimer with moderate acid sensitivity.
   3053..3205    +  CDS            PDGFRB (fragment): PGFRB_HUMAN - Also known as PDGFR, PDGFR1. Experimental evidence at protein level: Swiss-Prot protein existence level 1. Tyrosine-protein kinase that acts as cell-surface receptor for homodimeric PDGFB and PDGFD and for heterodimers formed by PDGFA and PDGFB, and plays an essential role in the regulation of embryonic development, cell proliferation, survival, differentiation, chemotaxis and migration. Plays an essential role in blood vessel development by promoting proliferation, migration and recruitment of pericytes and smooth muscle cells to endothelial cells. Plays a role in the migration
   3206..3667    +  CDS            Dll1 (fragment): DLL1_RAT - Experimental evidence at protein level: Swiss-Prot protein existence level 1. Transmembrane ligand protein of NOTCH1, NOTCH2 and NOTCH3 receptors that binds the extracellular domain (ECD) of Notch receptor in a cis and trans fashion manner (By similarity). Following transinteraction, ligand cells produce mechanical force that depends of a clathrin-mediated endocytosis, requiring ligand ubiquitination, EPN1 interaction, and actin polymerisation; these events promote Notch receptor extracellular domain (NECD) transendocytosis and triggers Notch signaling through induction of cleavage,
   3780..4290    +  promoter       hPGK promoter: human phosphoglycerate kinase 1 promoter
   4328..5074    +  CDS            rtTA-Advanced: improved tetracycline-controlled transactivator In the Tet-On® system, rtTA-Advanced binds to the Tet-responsive element and stimulates transcription only in the presence of tetracycline or doxycycline.
   5230..5692    +  misc_feature   IRES: internal ribosome entry site (IRES) of the encephalomyocarditis virus (EMCV)
   5706..6305    +  CDS            PuroR: puromycin N-acetyltransferase; pac from Streptomyces alboniger; confers resistance to puromycin
   6365..6953    +  misc_feature   WPRE: woodchuck hepatitis virus posttranscriptional regulatory element
   6970..7038    +  CDS            nef (fragment): NEF_HV1Z2 - Experimental evidence at protein level: Swiss-Prot protein existence level 1. Extracellular Nef protein targets CD4(+) T-lymphocytes for apoptosis by interacting with CXCR4 surface receptors. From Human immunodeficiency virus type 1 group M subtype D (isolate Z2/CDC-Z34) (HIV-1).
   7040..7273    +  LTR            3' LTR (ΔU3): self-inactivating 3' long terminal repeat (LTR) from HIV-1
   7345..7466    +  polyA_signal   SV40 poly(A) signal: SV40 polyadenylation signal
   7485..7620    +  rep_origin     SV40 ori: SV40 origin of replication
   7641..7659    -  promoter       T7 promoter: promoter for bacteriophage T7 RNA polymerase
   7667..7822    +  CDS            lacZα (fragment): LacZα fragment of β-galactosidase; lacZ fragment
   7827..8255    +  rep_origin     f1 ori (sequence partly withheld): f1 bacteriophage origin of replication; arrow indicates direction of (+) strand synthesis
   8308..8412    +  promoter       AmpR promoter: bla
   8413..9273    +  CDS            AmpR: β-lactamase; bla; confers resistance to ampicillin, carbenicillin, and related antibiotics
   9444..10032   +  rep_origin     ori: high-copy-number ColE1/pMB1/pBR322/pUC origin of replication
  10215..10307   +  CDS            lacI (fragment): lac repressor; lacI; The lac repressor binds to the lac operator to inhibit transcription in E. coli. This inhibition can be relieved by adding lactose or isopropyl-β-D-thiogalactopyranoside (IPTG).
  10320..10341   +  protein_bind   CAP binding site: CAP binding activates transcription in the presence of cAMP. E. coli catabolite activator protein
  10356..10386   +  promoter       lac promoter: promoter for the E. coli lac operon
  10390..10412   +  protein_bind   lac operator (fragment): The lac repressor binds to the lac operator to inhibit transcription in E. coli. This inhibition can be relieved by adding lactose or isopropyl-β-D-thiogalactopyranoside (IPTG). lac repressor encoded by lacI
  10455..10473   +  promoter       T3 promoter: promoter for bacteriophage T3 RNA polymerase
  10501..31      +  promoter       RSV promoter (across the origin): Rous sarcoma virus enhancer/promoter
>Addgene plasmid #194936 | LV TRE-GFP-TMD-DLL1 | addgene full sequence | sequence record 386565 | Addgene NGS Result
TGTATTTAAGTGCCTAGCTCGATACATAAACGGGTCTCTCTGGTTAGACCAGATCTGAGCCTGGGAGCTC
TCTGGCTAACTAGGGAACCCACTGCTTAAGCCTCAATAAAGCTTGCCTTGAGTGCTTCAAGTAGTGTGTG
CCCGTCTGTTGTGTGACTCTGGTAACTAGAGATCCCTCAGACCCTTTTAGTCAGTGTGGAAAATCTCTAG
CAGTGGCGCCCGAACAGGGACTTGAAAGCGAAAGGGAAACCAGAGGAGCTCTCTCGACGCAGGACTCGGC
TTGCTGAAGCGCGCACGGCAAGAGGCGAGGGGCGGCGACTGGTGAGTACGCCAAAAATTTTGACTAGCGG
AGGCTAGAAGGAGAGAGATGGGTGCGAGAGCGTCAGTATTAAGCGGGGGAGAATTAGATCGCGATGGGAA
AAAATTCGGTTAAGGCCAGGGGGAAAGAAAAAATATAAATTAAAACATATAGTATGGGCAAGCAGGGAGC
TAGAACGATTCGCAGTTAATCCTGGCCTGTTAGAAACATCAGAAGGCTGTAGACAAATACTGGGACAGCT
ACAACCATCCCTTCAGACAGGATCAGAAGAACTTAGATCATTATATAATACAGTAGCAACCCTCTATTGT
GTGCATCAAAGGATAGAGATAAAAGACACCAAGGAAGCTTTAGACAAGATAGAGGAAGAGCAAAACAAAA
GTAAGACCACCGCACAGCAAGCGGCCGCTGATCTTCAGACCTGGAGGAGGAGATATGAGGGACAATTGGA
GAAGTGAATTATATAAATATAAAGTAGTAAAAATTGAACCATTAGGAGTAGCACCCACCAAGGCAAAGAG
AAGAGTGGTGCAGAGAGAAAAAAGAGCAGTGGGAATAGGAGCTTTGTTCCTTGGGTTCTTGGGAGCAGCA
GGAAGCACTATGGGCGCAGCGTCAATGACGCTGACGGTACAGGCCAGACAATTATTGTCTGGTATAGTGC
AGCAGCAGAACAATTTGCTGAGGGCTATTGAGGCGCAACAGCATCTGTTGCAACTCACAGTCTGGGGCAT
CAAGCAGCTCCAGGCAAGAATCCTGGCTGTGGAAAGATACCTAAAGGATCAACAGCTCCTGGGGATTTGG
GGTTGCTCTGGAAAACTCATTTGCACCACTGCTGTGCCTTGGAATGCTAGTTGGAGTAATAAATCTCTGG
AACAGATTTGGAATCACACGACCTGGATGGAGTGGGACAGAGAAATTAACAATTACACAAGCTTAATACA
CTCCTTAATTGAAGAATCGCAAAACCAGCAAGAAAAGAATGAACAAGAATTATTGGAATTAGATAAATGG
GCAAGTTTGTGGAATTGGTTTAACATAACAAATTGGCTGTGGTATATAAAATTATTCATAATGATAGTAG
GAGGCTTGGTAGGTTTAAGAATAGTTTTTGCTGTACTTTCTATAGTGAATAGAGTTAGGCAGGGATATTC
ACCATTATCGTTTCAGACCCACCTCCCAACCCCGAGGGGACCCGACAGGCCCGAAGGAATAGAAGAAGAA
GGTGGAGAGAGAGACAGAGACAGATCCATTCGATTAGTGAACGGATCTCGACGGTATCGGTTAACTTTTA
AAAGAAAAGGGGGGATTGGGGGGTACAGTGCAGGGGAAAGAATAGTAGACATAATAGCAACAGACATACA
AACTAAAGAATTACAAAAACAAATTACAAAAATTCAAAATTTTATCGATCACGAGACTAGCCTCGAGTTT
ACCACTCCCTATCAGTGATAGAGAAAAGTGAAAGTCGAGTTTACCACTCCCTATCAGTGATAGAGAAAAG
TGAAAGTCGAGTTTACCACTCCCTATCAGTGATAGAGAAAAGTGAAAGTCGAGTTTACCACTCCCTATCA
GTGATAGAGAAAAGTGAAAGTCGAGTTTACCACTCCCTATCAGTGATAGAGAAAAGTGAAAGTCGAGTTT
ACCACTCCCTATCAGTGATAGAGAAAAGTGAAAGTCGAGTTTACCACTCCCTATCAGTGATAGAGAAAAG
TGAAAGTCGAGCTCGGTACCCGGGTCGAGGTAGGCGTGTACGGTGGGAGGCCTATATAAGCAGAGCTCGT
TTAGTGAACCGTCAGATCGCCTGGAGACGCCATCCACGCTGTTTTGACCTCCATAGAAGACACCGGGACC
GATCCAGCCTCCGCGGCCCCGAATTCGAGCTCGGTACCCGGGGATCCTCTAGTCAGCTGACGCGTCAAGT
GGAGCAAGGCAGGTGGACAGTGGATCGCCGCCACCATGGAGACCGACACCCTCTTGCTCTGGGTCCTGCT
GCTGTGGGTTCCGGGTAGTACCGGAGACATGGTTTCTAAGGGTGAAGAATTGTTCACCGGAGTTGTGCCC
ATCCTGGTTGAGCTGGACGGAGACGTTAACGGACACAAGTTCTCAGTGAGCGGCGAAGGAGAGGGCGACG
CTACGTACGGTAAACTGACGTTGAAGTTCATCTGTACAACAGGAAAGCTGCCAGTGCCCTGGCCTACACT
CGTGACCACCCTCACCTACGGAGTCCAGTGCTTCTCCCGGTACCCCGACCACATGAAACAGCACGATTTC
TTCAAGTCCGCGATGCCTGAGGGCTATGTTCAGGAACGCACCATATTCTTCAAGGACGACGGTAACTATA
AAACCAGGGCTGAAGTTAAGTTCGAGGGGGACACGTTGGTAAATAGAATTGAGTTGAAAGGAATCGATTT
CAAAGAAGACGGCAATATTTTGGGCCACAAGCTGGAGTACAACTACAACAGCCACAACGTGTATATTATG
GCTGATAAGCAGAAGAACGGCATCAAGGTGAACTTCAAAATCCGACACAATATCGAGGATGGCTCTGTGC
AACTGGCCGACCATTACCAGCAAAACACGCCTATCGGCGACGGTCCGGTTTTGCTGCCAGATAACCACTA
CCTCTCCACGCAATCAGCCCTCTCCAAGGATCCTAACGAAAAAAGAGACCATATGGTTCTGCTTGAATTC
GTGACGGCTGCTGGGATCACCCTGGGAATGGATGAGCTGTATAAGAACGCCGTGGGCCAGGATACGCAGG
AGGTGATCGTCGTGCCCCACAGCTTGCCCTTCAAGGTCGTGGTTATTAGTGCTATCCTGGCGTTGGTGGT
GCTGACTATTATCTCCCTTATCATACTTATCATGCTGTGGCAAAAAAAACCCCGAGTCCGGCTGAAGCTA
CAGAAACACCAGCCTCCGCCTGATCCTTGCGGGGGAGAGACAGAGACCATGAACAACCTAGCCAATTGCC
AGCGTGAGAAGGATGTTTCTGTTAGCATCATTGGGGCTACACAGATCAAGAACACCAACAAGAAGGCGGA
CTTTCATGGGGACCATGGTGCTGACAAGAGCAGCTTTAAGGCCCGATACCCCACTGTGGACTATAACCTC
ATTCGAGACCTCAAGGGAGATGAAGCCACGGTCAGGGATGCACACAGCAAACGTGACACCAAGTGCCAGT
CACAGGGCTCTGTAGGAGAAGAGAAGAGCACCTCAACGCTCAGGGGTGGGGAGGTTCCCGACAGAAAAAG
GCCCGAGTCTGTCTACTCTACTTCAAAGGACACCAAGTACCAGTCGGTGTATGTTCTATCTGCAGAAAAG
GATGAGTGTGTTATAGCGACTGAGGTTTAAGATCCTTGACTTGCGGCCGCAACTCCCACCTGCAACATGC
GTGACTGACTGAGGCCGCGACTCTAGCGCGGCCGCATCGATAAGCTTGTGGACGATATCGAATTCGCACG
GGGTTGGGGTTGCGCCTTTTCCAAGGCAGCCCTGGGTTTGCGCAGGGACGCGGCTGCTCTGGGCGTGGTT
CCGGGAAACGCAGCGGCGCCGACCCTGGGTCTCGCACATTCTTCACGTCCGTTCGCAGCGTCACCCGGAT
CTTCGCCGCTACCCTTGTGGGCCCCCCGGCGACGCTTCCTGCTCCGCCCCTAAGTCGGGAAGGTTCCTTG
CGGTTCGCGGCGTGCCGGACGTGACAAACGGAAGCCGCACGTCTCACTAGTACCCTCGCAGACGGACAGC
GCCAGGGAGCAATGGCAGCGCGCCGACCGCGATGGGCTGTGGCCAATAGCGGCTGCTCAGCAGGGCGCGC
CGAGAGCAGCGGCCGGGAAGGGGCGGTGCGGGAGGCGGGGTGTGGGGCGGTAGTGTGGGCCCTGTTCCTG
CCCGCGCGGTGTTCCGCATTCTGCAAGCCTCCGGAGCGCACGTCGGCAGTCGGCTCCCTCGTTGACCGAA
TCACCGACCTCTCTCCCCAGGGGGATCCGTTTATCTGCAGAATTCGCCCTTGACGTCATGTCTAGACTGG
ACAAGAGCAAAGTCATAAACGGCGCTCTGGAATTACTCAATGGAGTCGGTATCGAAGGCCTGACGACAAG
GAAACTCGCTCAAAAGCTGGGAGTTGAGCAGCCTACCCTGTACTGGCACGTGAAGAACAAGCGGGCCCTG
CTCGATGCCCTGCCAATCGAGATGCTGGACAGGCATCATACCCACTTCTGCCCCCTGGAAGGCGAGTCAT
GGCAAGACTTTCTGCGGAACAACGCCAAGTCATTCCGCTGTGCTCTCCTCTCACATCGCGACGGGGCTAA
AGTGCATCTCGGCACCCGCCCAACAGAGAAACAGTACGAAACCCTGGAAAATCAGCTCGCGTTCCTGTGT
CAGCAAGGCTTCTCCCTGGAGAACGCACTGTACGCTCTGTCCGCCGTGGGCCACTTTACACTGGGCTGCG
TATTGGAGGAACAGGAGCATCAAGTAGCAAAAGAGGAAAGAGAGACACCTACCACCGATTCTATGCCCCC
ACTTCTGAGACAAGCAATTGAGCTGTTCGACCGGCAGGGAGCCGAACCTGCCTTCCTTTTCGGCCTGGAA
CTAATCATATGTGGCCTGGAGAAACAGCTAAAGTGCGAAAGCGGCGGGCCGGCCGACGCCCTTGACGATT
TTGACTTAGACATGCTCCCAGCCGATGCCCTTGACGACTTTGACCTTGATATGCTGCCTGCTGACGCTCT
TGACGATTTTGACCTTGACATGCTCCCCGGGTAACGGACCGGACGTCAAGGGCGAATTCCAGCACACTGG
GAATTCCGCCCCTCTCCCTCCCCCCCCCCTAACGTTACTGGCCGAAGCCGCTTGGAATAAGGCCGGTGTG
CGTTTGTCTATATGTTATTTTCCACCATATTGCCGTCTTTTGGCAATGTGAGGGCCCGGAAACCTGGCCC
TGTCTTCTTGACGAGCATTCCTAGGGGTCTTTCCCCTCTCGCCAAAGGAATGCAAGGTCTGTTGAATGTC
GTGAAGGAAGCAGTTCCTCTGGAAGCTTCTTGAAGACAAACAACGTCTGTAGCGACCCTTTGCAGGCAGC
GGAACCCCCCACCTGGCGACAGGTGCCTCTGCGGCCAAAAGCCACGTGTATAAGATACACCTGCAAAGGC
GGCACAACCCCAGTGCCACGTTGTGAGTTGGATAGTTGTGGAAAGAGTCAAATGGCTCTCCTCAAGCGTA
TTCAACAAGGGGCTGAAGGATGCCCAGAAGGTACCCCATTGTATGGGATCTGATCTGGGGCCTCGGTGCA
CATGCTTTACATGTGTTTAGTCGAGGTTAAAAAAACGTCTAGGCCCCCCGAACCACGGGGACGTGGTTTT
CCTTTGAAAAACACGATGATAATATGGCCACAACCATGACCGAGTACAAGCCCACGGTGCGCCTCGCCAC
CCGCGACGACGTCCCCAGGGCCGTACGCACCCTCGCCGCCGCGTTCGCCGACTACCCCGCCACGCGCCAC
ACCGTCGATCCGGACCGCCACATCGAGCGGGTCACCGAGCTGCAAGAACTCTTCCTCACGCGCGTCGGGC
TCGACATCGGCAAGGTGTGGGTCGCGGACGACGGCGCCGCGGTGGCGGTCTGGACCACGCCGGAGAGCGT
CGAAGCGGGGGCGGTGTTCGCCGAGATCGGCCCGCGCATGGCCGAGTTGAGCGGTTCCCGGCTGGCCGCG
CAGCAACAGATGGAAGGCCTCCTGGCGCCGCACCGGCCCAAGGAGCCCGCGTGGTTCCTGGCCACCGTCG
GCGTCTCGCCCGACCACCAGGGCAAGGGTCTGGGCAGCGCCGTCGTGCTCCCCGGAGTGGAGGCGGCCGA
GCGCGCCGGGGTGCCCGCCTTCCTGGAGACCTCCGCGCCCCGCAACCTCCCCTTCTACGAGCGGCTCGGC
TTCACCGTCACCGCCGACGTCGAGGTGCCCGAAGGACCGCGCACCTGGTGCATGACCCGCAAGCCCGGTG
CCTGACCAGCACACTGGCGGCCGTTACTAGCTTCTGCAGCACGTGTCTAGAAACGCTGGTCGACAATCAA
CCTCTGGATTACAAAATTTGTGAAAGATTGACTGGTATTCTTAACTATGTTGCTCCTTTTACGCTATGTG
GATACGCTGCTTTAATGCCTTTGTATCATGCTATTGCTTCCCGTATGGCTTTCATTTTCTCCTCCTTGTA
TAAATCCTGGTTGCTGTCTCTTTATGAGGAGTTGTGGCCCGTTGTCAGGCAACGTGGCGTGGTGTGCACT
GTGTTTGCTGACGCAACCCCCACTGGTTGGGGCATTGCCACCACCTGTCAGCTCCTTTCCGGGACTTTCG
CTTTCCCCCTCCCTATTGCCACGGCGGAACTCATCGCCGCCTGCCTTGCCCGCTGCTGGACAGGGGCTCG
GCTGTTGGGCACTGACAATTCCGTGGTGTTGTCGGGGAAGCTGACGTCCTTTCCATGGCTGCTCGCCTGT
GTTGCCACCTGGATTCTGCGCGGGACGTCCTTCTGCTACGTCCCTTCGGCCCTCAATCCAGCGGACCTTC
CTTCCCGCGGCCTGCTGCCGGCTCTGCGGCCTCTTCCGCGTCTTCGCCTTCGCCCTCAGACGAGTCGGAT
CTCCCTTTGGGCCGCCTCCCCGCCTGGAATTCGAGCTCGGTACCTTTAAGACCAATGACTTACAAGGCAG
CTGTAGATCTTAGCCACTTTTTAAAAGAAAAGGGGGGACTGGAAGGGCTAATTCACTCCCAACGAAGACA
AGATCTGCTTTTTGCTTGTACTGGGTCTCTCTGGTTAGACCAGATCTGAGCCTGGGAGCTCTCTGGCTAA
CTAGGGAACCCACTGCTTAAGCCTCAATAAAGCTTGCCTTGAGTGCTTCAAGTAGTGTGTGCCCGTCTGT
TGTGTGACTCTGGTAACTAGAGATCCCTCAGACCCTTTTAGTCAGTGTGGAAAATCTCTAGCAGTAGTAG
TTCATGTCATCTTATTATTCAGTATTTATAACTTGCAAAGAAATGAATATCAGAGAGTGAGAGGAACTTG
TTTATTGCAGCTTATAATGGTTACAAATAAAGCAATAGCATCACAAATTTCACAAATAAAGCATTTTTTT
CACTGCATTCTAGTTGTGGTTTGTCCAAACTCATCAATGTATCTTATCATGTCTGGCTCTASCYATCCCG
CCCCTAACTCCGCCCAGTTCCGCCCATTCTCCGCCCCATGGCTGACTAATTTTTTTTATTTATGCAGAGG
CCGAGGCCGCCTCGGCCTCTGAGCTATTCCAGAAGTAGTGAGGAGGCTTTTTTGGAGGCCTAGGGACGTA
CCCAATTCGCCCTATAGTGAGTCGTATTACGCGCGCTCACTGGCCGTCGTTTTACAACGTCGTGACTGGG
AAAACCCTGGCGTTACCCAACTTAATCGCCTTGCAGCACATCCCCCTTTCGCCAGCTGGCGTAATAGCGA
AGAGGCCCGCACCGATCGCCCTTCCCAACAGTTGCGCAGCCTGAATGGCGAATGGG
[124 nt withheld, positions 7827-7950]
C
[91 nt withheld, positions 7952-8042]
A
[49 nt withheld, positions 8044-8092]
CCTTTGACGTTGGAGTCCACGTTCTTT
[37 nt withheld, positions 8120-8156]
ACCCTATCTCGGTCTATTCTTTTGATTTATAAGGGATTTTGCCGATTTCGGCCTATTGGTTAAAAAATGA
GCTGATTTAACAAAAATTTAACGCGAATTTTAACAAAATATTAACGCTTACAATTTAGGTGGCACTTTTC
GGGGAAATGTGCGCGGAACCCCTATTTGTTTATTTTTCTAAATACATTCAAATATGTATCCGCTCATGAG
ACAATAACCCTGATAAATGCTTCAATAATATTGAAAAAGGAAGAGTATGAGTATTCAACATTTCCGTGTC
GCCCTTATTCCCTTTTTTGCGGCATTTTGCCTTCCTGTTTTTGCTCACCCAGAAACGCTGGTGAAAGTAA
AAGATGCTGAAGATCAGTTGGGTGCACGAGTGGGTTACATCGAACTGGATCTCAACAGCGGTAAGATCCT
TGAGAGTTTTCGCCCCGAAGAACGTTTTCCAATGATGAGCACTTTTAAAGTTCTGCTATGTGGCGCGGTA
TTATCCCGTATTGACGCCGGGCAAGAGCAACTCGGTCGCCGCATACACTATTCTCAGAATGACTTGGTTG
AGTACTCACCAGTCACAGAAAAGCATCTTACGGATGGCATGACAGTAAGAGAATTATGCAGTGCTGCCAT
AACCATGAGTGATAACACTGCGGCCAACTTACTTCTGACAACGATCGGAGGACCGAAGGAGCTAACCGCT
TTTTTGCACAACATGGGGGATCATGTAACTCGCCTTGATCGTTGGGAACCGGAGCTGAATGAAGCCATAC
CAAACGACGAGCGTGACACCACGATGCCTGTAGCAATGGCAACAACGTTGCGCAAACTATTAACTGGCGA
ACTACTTACTCTAGCTTCCCGGCAACAATTAATAGACTGGATGGAGGCGGATAAAGTTGCAGGACCACTT
CTGCGCTCGGCCCTTCCGGCTGGCTGGTTTATTGCTGATAAATCTGGAGCCGGTGAGCGTGGGTCTCGCG
GTATCATTGCAGCACTGGGGCCAGATGGTAAGCCCTCCCGTATCGTAGTTATCTACACGACGGGGAGTCA
GGCAACTATGGATGAACGAAATAGACAGATCGCTGAGATAGGTGCCTCACTGATTAAGCATTGGTAACTG
TCAGACCAAGTTTACTCATATATACTTTAGATTGATTTAAAACTTCATTTTTAATTTAAAAGGATCTAGG
TGAAGATCCTTTTTGATAATCTCATGACCAAAATCCCTTAACGTGAGTTTTCGTTCCACTGAGCGTCAGA
CCCCGTAGAAAAGATCAAAGGATCTTCTTGAGATCCTTTTTTTCTGCGCGTAATCTGCTGCTTGCAAACA
AAAAAACCACCGCTACCAGCGGTGGTTTGTTTGCCGGATCAAGAGCTACCAACTCTTTTTCCGAAGGTAA
CTGGCTTCAGCAGAGCGCAGATACCAAATACTGTTCTTCTAGTGTAGCCGTAGTTAGGCCACCACTTCAA
GAACTCTGTAGCACCGCCTACATACCTCGCTCTGCTAATCCTGTTACCAGTGGCTGCTGCCAGTGGCGAT
AAGTCGTGTCTTACCGGGTTGGACTCAAGACGATAGTTACCGGATAAGGCGCAGCGGTCGGGCTGAACGG
GGGGTTCGTGCACACAGCCCAGCTTGGAGCGAACGACCTACACCGAACTGAGATACCTACAGCGTGAGCT
ATGAGAAAGCGCCACGCTTCCCGAAGGGAGAAAGGCGGACAGGTATCCGGTAAGCGGCAGGGTCGGAACA
GGAGAGCGCACGAGGGAGCTTCCAGGGGGAAACGCCTGGTATCTTTATAGTCCTGTCGGGTTTCGCCACC
TCTGACTTGAGCGTCGATTTTTGTGATGCTCGTCAGGGGGGCGGAGCCTATGGAAAAACGCCAGCAACGC
GGCCTTTTTACGGTTCCTGGCCTTTTGCTGGCCTTTTGCTCACATGTTCTTTCCTGCGTTATCCCCTGAT
TCTGTGGATAACCGTATTACCGCCTTTGAGTGAGCTGATACCGCTCGCCGCAGCCGAACGACCGAGCGCA
GCGAGTCAGTGAGCGAGGAAGCGGAAGAGCGCCCAATACGCAAACCGCCTCTCCCCGCGCGTTGGCCGAT
TCATTAATGCAGCTGGCACGACAGGTTTCCCGACTGGAAAGCGGGCAGTGAGCGCAACGCAATTAATGTG
AGTTAGCTCACTCATTAGGCACCCCAGGCTTTACACTTTATGCTTCCGGCTCGTATGTTGTGTGGAATTG
TGAGCGGATAACAATTTCACACAGGAAACAGCTATGACCATGATTACGCCAAGCGCGCAATTAACCCTCA
CTAAAGGGAACAAAAGCTGGAGCTGCAAGCTTAATGTAGTCTTATGCAATACTCTTGTAGTCTTGCAACA
TGGTAACGATGAGTTAGCAACATGCCTTACAAGGAGAGAAAAAGCACCGTGCATGCCGATTGGTGGAAGT
AAGGTGGTACGATCGTGCCTTATTAGGAAGGCAACAGACGGGTCTGACATGGATTGGACGAACCACTGAA
TTGCCGCATTGCAGAGATAT
